>Addgene plasmid #22993 | pCS2 hSmad1-EVE | addgene partial sequence | sequence record 28894 | 22993 with hSMAD1-F (GGTGTATGCCGAATGCCTTA)
TCGGACTGCAACTACCATCATGGATTTCATCCTACTACTGTTTGCAAGATCCCTAGTGGGTGTAGTCTGA
AAATTTTTAACAACCAAGAATTTGCTCAGTTATTGGCACAGTCTGTGAACCATGGATTTGAGACAGTCTA
TGAGCTTACAAAAATGTGTACTATACGTATGAGCTTTGTGAAGGGCTGGGGAGCAGAATACCACCGCCAG
GATGTTACTAGCACCCCCTGCTGGATTGAGATACATCTGCACGGCCCCCTCCAGTGGCTGGATAAAGTTC
TTACTCAAATGGGTTCACCTCATAATCCTATTTCAGAAGTAGAATAAGGATCCCATCGATTCGAATTCAA
GGCCTCTCGAGCCTCTAGAACTATAGTGAGTCGTATTACGTAGATCCAGACATGATAAGATACATTGATG
AGTTTGGACAAACCACAACTAGAATGCAGTGAAAAAAATGCTTTATTTGTGAAATTTGTGATGCTATTGC
TTTATTTGTAACCATTATAAGCTGCAATAAACAAGTTAACAACAACAATTGCATTCATTTTATGTTTCAG
GTTCAGGGGGAGGTGTGGGAGGNTTTTTAATTCGCGGCCGCGGCGNCNATGCATTGGGCCCGGTACCCAG
CTTTTGTTCCCTTTAGTGAGGGTTAATTGCGCGCTTGGCGTAATCATGGTCATAGCT
