>Addgene plasmid #22993 | pCS2 hSmad1-EVE | addgene partial sequence | sequence record 28895 | 22993 with SP6
CTGGTACCACGCGTATCGATAAGCTTACCATGGACTACAAGGACGACGATGACAAGAATGTGACAAGTTT
ATTTTCCTTTACAAGTCCAGCTGTGAAGAGACTTCTTGGGTGGAAACAGGGCGATGAAGAAGAAAAATGG
GCAGAGAAAGCTGTTGATGCTTTGGTGAAAAAACTGAAGAAAAAGAAAGGTGCCATGGAGGAACTGGAAA
AGGCCTTGAGCTGCCCAGGGCAACCGAGTAACTGTGTCACCATTCCCCGCTCTCTGGATGGCAGGCTGCA
AGTCTCCCACCGGAAGGGACTGCCTCATGTCATTTACTGCCGTGTGTGGCGCTGGCCCGATCTTCAGAGC
CACCATGAACTAAAACCACTGGAATGCTGTGAGTTTCCTTTTGGTTCCAAGCAGAAGGAGGTCTGCATCA
ATCCCTACCACTATAAGAGAGTAGAAAGCCCTGTACTTCCTCCTGTGCTGGTTCCAAGACACAGCGAATA
TAATCCTCAGCACAGCCTCTTAGCTCAGTTCCGTAACTTAGGACAAAATGAGCCTCACATGCCACTCAAC
GCCACTTTTCCAGATTCTTTCCAGCAACCCAACAGCCACCCGTTTCCTCACTCTCCCAATAGCAGTTACC
CAAACTCTCCTGGGAGCAGCN
