[The description below was written by a language model from this plasmid's Addgene catalogue record.]
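Description:
pCS2 hSmad1-EVE is a mammalian expression plasmid built on the pCS2 backbone (about 4.1 kb without insert) and carrying a roughly 1.3 kb human SMAD1 cDNA cloned between HindIII and XbaI sites, both of which remain intact. It is propagated in E. coli under ampicillin selection; the copy number is not recorded. The record gives no feature table and does not name the promoter. pCS2-family vectors generally drive expression from a CMV-derived promoter with an SV40 polyadenylation signal, and they include an SP6 promoter upstream of the cloning site so that capped mRNA can be synthesised in vitro for embryo microinjection. The listing of SP6 and T7 as flanking sequencing primers is consistent with that layout.

The encoded Smad1 carries an N-terminal FLAG tag for detection or immunoprecipitation, along with two substitutions, S463E and S465E. These convert the C-terminal Ser-Val-Ser motif into Glu-Val-Glu, which explains the "EVE" in the name. These serines are the residues normally phosphorylated by activated BMP type I receptors, so replacing them with glutamate is a standard phosphomimetic strategy intended to mimic the receptor-activated state independently of ligand. The associated publication concerns how Wnt/GSK3 signalling regulates the duration of the BMP/Smad1 signal. The construct is therefore suited to experiments that require an activated-like, epitope-tagged Smad1 for studying BMP pathway output, Smad1 stability or turnover, and the integration of BMP with other patterning signals.
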