Addgene plasmid #22993: pCS2 hSmad1-EVE
Depositing lab: Edward De Robertis. Depositing organization: University of California, Los Angeles (UCLA). Publication: Integrating patterning signals: Wnt/GSK3 regulates the duration of the BMP/Smad1 signal. Fuentealba LC, Eivers E, Ikeda A, Hurtado C, Kuroda H, Pera EM, De Robertis EM. Cell. 2007 Nov 30. 131(5):980-93. 10.1016/j.cell.2007.09.027 PubMed 18045539.
Backbone
  Vector backbone: pCS2
  Backbone size w/o insert (bp): 4096
  Vector type: Mammalian Expression
Growth in bacteria
  Bacterial resistance: Ampicillin, 100 μg/mL
  Growth temperature: 37°C
  Growth strain: DH5alpha
  Copy number: Unknown
Gene/Insert
  Gene/Insert name: Smad1
  Species: H. sapiens (human)
  Insert size (bp): 1300
  Mutation: S463E, S465E
  Entrez Gene: SMAD1 (a.k.a. BSP-1, BSP1, JV4-1, JV41, MADH1, MADR1)
  Tag / fusion protein: FLAG (N terminal on insert)
  Cloning method: Restriction Enzyme; 5′ cloning site HindIII (not destroyed); 3′ cloning site XbaI (not destroyed)
  Sequencing primers: 5′ SP6; 3′ T7
Terms and licenses: Academic/Nonprofit Terms; Industry Terms: Not Available to Industry
How to cite: pCS2 hSmad1-EVE was a gift from Edward De Robertis (Addgene plasmid # 22993 ; http://n2t.net/addgene:22993 ; RRID:Addgene_22993)
